Addgene plasmid #218214: Tol2_MCS:basEGFP_Acry:GFP
Purpose: (Empty Backbone) Empty backbone used for enhancer testing
Depositing lab: Katarzyna Koltowska. Publication: Multiple cis-regulatory elements control prox1a expression in distinct lymphatic vascular beds. Panara V, Yu H, Peng D, Staxang K, Hodik M, Filipek-Gorniok B, Kazenwadel J, Skoczylas R, Mason E, Allalou A, Harvey NL, Haitina T, Hogan BM, Koltowska K. Development. 2024 May 1;151(9):dev202525. doi: 10.1242/dev.202525. Epub 2024 May 9. PubMed 38722096.
Backbone
  Vector backbone: Tol2_MCS:basEGFP_Acry:GFP
  Backbone manufacturer: GenScript
  Vector type: Zebrafish expression
Growth in bacteria
  Bacterial resistance: Ampicillin, 100 μg/mL
  Growth temperature: 37°C
  Growth strain: DH5alpha
  Copy number: Unknown
Gene/Insert
  Gene/Insert name: None
Terms and licenses: Academic/Nonprofit Terms; Industry Terms: Not Available to Industry
Depositor comments: Please visit https://doi.org/10.1101/2023.08.21.550483 for bioRxiv preprint.
How to cite: Tol2_MCS:basEGFP_Acry:GFP was a gift from Katarzyna Koltowska (Addgene plasmid # 218214)
