[The description below was written by a language model from this plasmid's Addgene catalogue record and pLannotate feature annotations shown in this document.]
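Description:
Tol2_MCS:basEGFP_Acry:GFP is an empty zebrafish expression backbone built for testing candidate enhancers in transgenic reporter assays. It is a high-copy bacterial plasmid with a ColE1/pUC-type origin and a β-lactamase gene for ampicillin selection. It also retains pBluescript-type remnants: a partial M13/f1 origin, lac promoter/operator elements and T3/T7 phage promoters. As the name indicates, the cargo is meant to be integrated into the genome by Tol2 transposition. The automated annotation does not label Tol2 arms as such, but the medaka tyrosinase-locus fragment it detects probably reflects Tol2-derived flanking sequence.

In the depositor's 7.2 kb sequence, the test cassette consists of a pBluescript-derived multiple cloning site flanked by attB4 and attB1 Gateway scars. This is followed by a minimal TATA-box (basal) promoter, EGFP and an SV40 polyadenylation signal, ending at attB2 and attB3 sites. A fragment cloned into the MCS drives EGFP only if it has enhancer activity, because the basal promoter alone gives little expression. A second EGFP coding sequence with its own SV40 poly(A) lies in the opposite orientation. By the plasmid's name this is the alpha-crystallin-driven lens GFP marker used to identify transgene carriers independently of enhancer activity, although the crystallin promoter itself is not annotated. No insert is recorded, consistent with the empty-backbone status.

The repository's sequencing-derived record is only about 4.1 kb and shows the backbone, one SV40 poly(A) and the tyrosinase fragment, but neither EGFP, the minimal promoter nor the att sites. It therefore does not match the depositor's full sequence, and the record does not explain the discrepancy.
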