Features (pLannotate 1.2.2; 29 found; start..end, strand, type, name):
      7..228     -  rep_origin     M13 ori (fragment) (sequence partly withheld): M13 bacteriophage origin of replication; arrow indicates direction of (+) strand synthesis
    228..515     +  CDS            tyr (fragment) (sequence partly withheld): TYRO_ORYLA - Also known as tyro. Experimental evidence at transcript level: Swiss-Prot protein existence level 2. This is a copper-containing oxidase that functions in the formation of pigments such as melanins and other polyphenolic compounds. From Oryzias latipes (Japanese rice fish) (Japanese killifish).
   1056..1177    -  polyA_signal   SV40 poly(A) signal: SV40 polyadenylation signal
   1200..1283    -  CDS            large T antigen (fragment): large T antigen from SV40 (simian virus 40)
   1300..2019    -  CDS            EGFP: the original enhanced GFP (Yang et al., 1996) mammalian codon-optimized
   2703..2723    +  protein_bind   attB4: mutant version of attB; core recombination site for the Gateway® BP reaction BP Clonase™
   2725..2743    +  promoter       T7 promoter: promoter for bacteriophage T7 RNA polymerase
   2765..2850    -  misc_feature   MCS (fragment): pBluescript multiple cloning site
   2872..2890    -  promoter       T3 promoter: promoter for bacteriophage T3 RNA polymerase
   2891..2911    +  protein_bind   attB1: mutant version of attB; core recombination site for the Gateway® BP reaction BP Clonase™
   2921..2938    +  promoter       minP (fragment): minimal TATA-box promoter with low basal activity
   2997..3713    +  CDS            EGFP: EGFP is a basic (constitutively fluorescent) green fluorescent protein published in 1996, derived from Aequorea victoria. It is reported to be a rapidly-maturing weak dimer with moderate acid sensitivity.
   3714..3779    +  misc_feature   MCS: multiple cloning site
   3796..3880    +  CDS            large T antigen (fragment): large T antigen from SV40 (simian virus 40)
   3903..4024    +  polyA_signal   SV40 poly(A) signal: SV40 polyadenylation signal
   4034..4054    -  protein_bind   attB2: mutant version of attB; core recombination site for the Gateway® BP reaction BP Clonase™
   4119..4139    -  protein_bind   attB3: mutant version of attB; core recombination site for the Gateway® BP reaction BP Clonase™
   4143..4163    +  CDS            lacZα (fragment): LacZα fragment of β-galactosidase; lacZ fragment
   4179..4313    -  polyA_signal   SV40 poly(A) signal: SV40 polyadenylation signal
   4336..4419    -  CDS            large T antigen (fragment): large T antigen from SV40 (simian virus 40)
   4985..5025    -  misc_feature   MCS (fragment): pBluescript multiple cloning site
   5038..5056    -  promoter       T3 promoter: promoter for bacteriophage T3 RNA polymerase
   5101..5117    -  protein_bind   lac operator: The lac repressor binds to the lac operator to inhibit transcription in E. coli. This inhibition can be relieved by adding lactose or isopropyl-β-D-thiogalactopyranoside (IPTG). lac repressor encoded by lacI
   5125..5155    -  promoter       lac promoter: promoter for the E. coli lac operon
   5170..5191    -  protein_bind   CAP binding site: CAP binding activates transcription in the presence of cAMP. E. coli catabolite activator protein
   5204..5296    -  CDS            lacI (fragment): lac repressor; lacI; The lac repressor binds to the lac operator to inhibit transcription in E. coli. This inhibition can be relieved by adding lactose or isopropyl-β-D-thiogalactopyranoside (IPTG).
   5479..6067    -  rep_origin     ori: high-copy-number ColE1/pMB1/pBR322/pUC origin of replication
   6238..7098    -  CDS            AmpR: β-lactamase; bla; confers resistance to ampicillin, carbenicillin, and related antibiotics
   7099..7203    -  promoter       AmpR promoter: bla
>Addgene plasmid #218214 | Tol2_MCS:basEGFP_Acry:GFP | depositor full sequence | sequence record 425160 | Full Sequence
CCACCTAAATTGTAAGCGTTAATATTTTGTTAAAATTCGCGTTAAATTTTTGTTAAATCAGCTCATTTTT
TAACCAATAGGCCGAAATCGGCAAAATCCCTTATAAATCAAAAGAATAGACCGAGATAGGGT
[37 nt withheld, positions 133-169]
AAAGAACGTGGACTCCAACGTCAAAGG
[32 nt withheld, positions 197-228]
GCTGGCTAAGAACTCATCAGCCTCCCCGGTCCATCTACCCACGTACCAATGCACCAATTGGCCACAATGA
CGGCTACTACATGGTGCCATTCCTTCCTCTTTATAGGAATGGAGACTACCTCCTGTCCAACAAGGCTCTT
GGATACGAGTACGCCTACCTGTTGGACCCAGGTCATTGCACAACACCAGAAATGCCCTCTGATCTGCAAA
AGACGTGAATATCTGTTCAGACACCCATATCCACTCTGTTCCACACAGGTCAGAGGTTTGTCCAGGAGTT
CTTGACAGAGGTGTAAAAAGTACTCAAAAATTTTACTCAAGTGAAAGTACAAGTACTTAGGGAAAATTTT
ACTCAATTAAAAGTAAAAGTATCTGGCTAGAATCTTACTTGAGTAAAAGTAAAAAAGTACTCCATTAAAA
TTGTACTTGAGTATTAAGGAAGTAAAAGTAAAAGCAAGAAAGAAAACTAGAGATTCTTGTTTAAGCTTTT
AATCTCAAAAAACATTAAATGAAATGCATACAAGGTTTTATCCTGCTTTAGAACTGTTTGTATTTAATTA
TCAAACTATAAGACAGACAATCTAATGCCAGTACACGCTACTCAAAGTTGTAAAACCTCAGATTTAACTT
CAGTAGAAGCTGATTCTCAAAATTGTTAGTGTCAAGCCTAGCTCTTTTGGGGCTGAAAAGCAATCCTGCA
GTGCTGAAAAGCCTCTCACAGGCAGCCGATGCGGGAAGAGGTGTATTAGTCTTGATAGAGAGGCTGCAAA
TAGCAGGAAACGTGAGCAGAGACTCCCTGGTGTCTGAAACACAGGCCCGATTGGCCTTAAGATACATTGA
TGAGTTTGGACAAACCACAACTAGAATGCAGTGAAAAAAATGCTTTATTTGTGAAATTTGTGATGCTATT
GCTTTATTTGTAACCATTATAAGCTGCAATAAACAAGTTAACAACAACAATTGCATTCATTTTATGTTTC
AGGTTCAGGGGGAGGTGTGGGAGGTTTTTTAAAGCAAGTAAAACCTCTACAAATGTGGTATGGCTGATTA
TGATCTAGAGTCGCGGCCGCTTTACTTGTACAGCTCGTCCATGCCGAGAGTGATCCCGGCGGCGGTCACG
AACTCCAGCAGGACCATGTGATCGCGCTTCTCGTTGGGGTCTTTGCTCAGGGCGGACTGGGTGCTCAGGT
AGTGGTTGTCGGGCAGCAGCACGGGGCCGTCGCCGATGGGGGTGTTCTGCTGGTAGTGGTCGGCGAGCTG
CACGCTGCCGTCCTCGATGTTGTGGCGGATCTTGAAGTTCACCTTGATGCCGTTCTTCTGCTTGTCGGCC
ATGATATAGACGTTGTGGCTGTTGTAGTTGTACTCCAGCTTGTGCCCCAGGATGTTGCCGTCCTCCTTGA
AGTCGATGCCCTTCAGCTCGATGCGGTTCACCAGGGTGTCGCCCTCGAACTTCACCTCGGCGCGGGTCTT
GTAGTTGCCGTCGTCCTTGAAGAAGATGGTGCGCTCCTGGACGTAGCCTTCGGGCATGGCGGACTTGAAG
AAGTCGTGCTGCTTCATGTGGTCGGGGTAGCGGCTGAAGCACTGCACGCCGTAGGTCAGGGTGGTCACGA
GGGTGGGCCAGGGCACGGGCAGCTTGCCGGTGGTGCAGATGAACTTCAGGGTCAGCTTGCCGTAGGTGGC
ATCGCCCTCGCCCTCGCCGGACACGCTGAACTTGTGGCCGTTTACGTCGCCGTCCAGCTCGACCAGGATG
GGCACCACCCCGGTGAACAGCTCCTCGCCCTTGCTCACCATGGTGGCGACCGGTAATGTCAGACCTGGTA
ACTCCTTACTGTAACTTATTGCACCTGATGAACAAAAGATGTGAACTGAACGCAAGTAGGAGGCTAATAG
AGGCTAGTACAGTACAAAGATCCCCAAATGATGTGTGCCGGCCTTAGTGGAGGCAGACCCCTGGTTATAT
ACCTGTGCTGCAGAAAGAGGGGCTTACAAATGGATCTCTCTGGAATGGCATTATCTCATGGTGGGAACAG
TGTTGTCAGCAGAATCAGCGGGGTGGACTCTGACCTGAGAATGACAGTCTAGCACTGAATGGCTCAGACA
ATACTCTTGTGGCCAACTATCACCGGAAAATAAGTGCCTGCCAAAACAAACCAGACCAGATGAAGCTACA
TGGCTGTAGAACGTCAGTATTTAATGTGTTGTGGCCACTTGGTTCACCAGATTTAAGAGCTAATTTTTTT
AAATATCACAGATAATCAATCGCTTTTTTTTTTCTTGACTGAAAAGCTTAGACTGGAAAATTCTTTGAAA
AAGTTTGCACTACAGAAAATAAATACATAACATCCTGCACTGAATGCACACTATTAATAGAAAAGAGAGC
ATTATTGTAGGAAATGTATTGTATATGTACATTCTGTGCATTTCACAATTTTCTCGAGCAGGAAACAGCT
ATGACCATGATTACGCCAAGCTATCAACTTTGTATAGAAAAGTTGGTAATACGACTCACTATAGGGCGAA
TTGGGTACCGGGCCCCTCGACGGTATCGATAAGCTTGATATCGAATTCCTGCAGCCCGGGGGATCCACTA
GTTCTAGAGCGGCCGCCACCGCGGTGGAGCTCCCCCTCGAGGAGCTTTTGTTCCCTTTAGTGAGGGTTAA
TTCAAGTTTGTACAAAAAAGCAGGCTAGACTCTAGAGGGTATATAATGGATCTCGCGTCTCAGCCTCACT
TTGAGCTCCTCCACACGCTAGCGCTACCGGTCGCCACCATGGTGAGCAAGGGCGAGGAGCTGTTCACCGG
GGTGGTGCCCATCCTGGTCGAGCTGGACGGCGACGTAAACGGCCACAAGTTCAGCGTGTCCGGCGAGGGC
GAGGGCGATGCCACCTACGGCAAGCTGACCCTGAAGTTCATCTGCACCACCGGCAAGCTGCCCGTGCCCT
GGCCCACCCTCGTGACCACCCTGACCTACGGCGTGCAGTGCTTCAGCCGCTACCCCGACCACATGAAGCA
GCACGACTTCTTCAAGTCCGCCATGCCCGAAGGCTACGTCCAGGAGCGCACCATCTTCTTCAAGGACGAC
GGCAACTACAAGACCCGCGCCGAGGTGAAGTTCGAGGGCGACACCCTGGTGAACCGCATCGAGCTGAAGG
GCATCGACTTCAAGGAGGACGGCAACATCCTGGGGCACAAGCTGGAGTACAACTACAACAGCCACAACGT
CTATATCATGGCCGACAAGCAGAAGAACGGCATCAAGGTGAACTTCAAGATCCGCCACAACATCGAGGAC
GGCAGCGTGCAGCTCGCCGACCACTACCAGCAGAACACCCCCATCGGCGACGGCCCCGTGCTGCTGCCCG
ACAACCACTACCTGAGCACCCAGTCCGCCCTGAGCAAAGACCCCAACGAGAAGCGCGATCACATGGTCCT
GCTGGAGTTCGTGACCGCCGCCGGGATCACTCTCGGCATGGACGAGCTGTACAAGTCCGGACTCAGATCT
CGAGCTCAAGCTTCGAATTCTGCAGTCGACGGTACCGCGGGCCCGGGATCCACCGGATCTAGATAACTGA
TCATAATCAGCCATACCACATTTGTAGAGGTTTTACTTGCTTTAAAAAACCTCCCACACCTCCCCCTGAA
CCTGAAACATAAAATGAATGCAATTGTTGTTGTTAACTTGTTTATTGCAGCTTATAATGGTTACAAATAA
AGCAATAGCATCACAAATTTCACAAATAAAGCATTTTTTTCACTGCATTCTAGTTGTGGTTTGTCCAAAC
TCATCAATGTATCTTAACGCGTACCCAGCTTTCTTGTACAAAGTGGGGAACAACAACAATTGCATTCATT
TTATGTTTCAGGTTCAGGGGGAGGTGTGGGAGGTTTTTTCCAACTTTATTATACATAGTTGATAATTCAC
TGGCCGTCGTTTTACGGTACCATCGATGATGATCCAGACATGATAAGATACATTGATGAGTTTGGACAAA
CCACAACTAGAATGCAGTGAAAAAAATGCTTTATTTGTGAAATTTGTGATGCTATTGCTTTATTTGTAAC
CATTATAAGCTGCAATAAACAAGTTAACAACAACAATTGCATTCATTTTATGTTTCAGGTTCAGGGGGAG
GTGTGGGAGGTTTTTTAAAGCAAGTAAAACCTCTACAAATGTGGTATGGCTGATTATGATCCTCTAGATC
AGATCTGCGAAGATACGGCCACGGGTGCTCTTGATCCTGTGGCTGATTTTGGACTGTGCTGCTCGCAGCT
GCTGATGAATCACATACTTCCTCCATTTTCTTCCACTGATTGACTGTTATAATTTCCCTAATTTCCAGGT
CAAGGTGCTGTGCATTGTGGTAATAGATGTGACATGACGTCACTTCCAAAGGACCAATGAACATGTCTGA
CCAATTTCATATAATGTGAAAACGATTTTCATAGGCAGAATAAATAACATTTAAATTAAACTGGGCATCA
GCGCAATTCAATTGGTTTGGTAATAGCAAGGGAAAATAGAATGAAGTGATCTCCAAAAAATAAGTACTTT
TTGACTGTAAATAAAATTGTAAGGAGTAAAAAGTACTTTTTTTTCTAAAAAAATGTAATTAAGTAAAAGT
AAAAGTATTGATTTTTAATTGTACTCAAGTAAAGTAAAAATCCCCAAAAATAATACTTAAGTACAGTAAT
CAAGTAAAATTACTCAAGTACTTTACACCTCTGGTTCTTGACCCCCTACCTTCAGCAAGCCCAGCAGATC
CACTAGTTCTAGAGCGGCCGCCACCGCGGTGGAGCTCCAGCTTTTGTTCCCTTTAGTGAGGGTTAATTGC
GCGCTTGGCGTAATCATGGTCATAGCTGTTTCCTGTGTGAAATTGTTATCCGCTCACAATTCCACACAAC
ATACGAGCCGGAAGCATAAAGTGTAAAGCCTGGGGTGCCTAATGAGTGAGCTAACTCACATTAATTGCGT
TGCGCTCACTGCCCGCTTTCCAGTCGGGAAACCTGTCGTGCCAGCTGCATTAATGAATCGGCCAACGCGC
GGGGAGAGGCGGTTTGCGTATTGGGCGCTCTTCCGCTTCCTCGCTCACTGACTCGCTGCGCTCGGTCGTT
CGGCTGCGGCGAGCGGTATCAGCTCACTCAAAGGCGGTAATACGGTTATCCACAGAATCAGGGGATAACG
CAGGAAAGAACATGTGAGCAAAAGGCCAGCAAAAGGCCAGGAACCGTAAAAAGGCCGCGTTGCTGGCGTT
TTTCCATAGGCTCCGCCCCCCTGACGAGCATCACAAAAATCGACGCTCAAGTCAGAGGTGGCGAAACCCG
ACAGGACTATAAAGATACCAGGCGTTTCCCCCTGGAAGCTCCCTCGTGCGCTCTCCTGTTCCGACCCTGC
CGCTTACCGGATACCTGTCCGCCTTTCTCCCTTCGGGAAGCGTGGCGCTTTCTCATAGCTCACGCTGTAG
GTATCTCAGTTCGGTGTAGGTCGTTCGCTCCAAGCTGGGCTGTGTGCACGAACCCCCCGTTCAGCCCGAC
CGCTGCGCCTTATCCGGTAACTATCGTCTTGAGTCCAACCCGGTAAGACACGACTTATCGCCACTGGCAG
CAGCCACTGGTAACAGGATTAGCAGAGCGAGGTATGTAGGCGGTGCTACAGAGTTCTTGAAGTGGTGGCC
TAACTACGGCTACACTAGAAGGACAGTATTTGGTATCTGCGCTCTGCTGAAGCCAGTTACCTTCGGAAAA
AGAGTTGGTAGCTCTTGATCCGGCAAACAAACCACCGCTGGTAGCGGTGGTTTTTTTGTTTGCAAGCAGC
AGATTACGCGCAGAAAAAAAGGATCTCAAGAAGATCCTTTGATCTTTTCTACGGGGTCTGACGCTCAGTG
GAACGAAAACTCACGTTAAGGGATTTTGGTCATGAGATTATCAAAAAGGATCTTCACCTAGATCCTTTTA
AATTAAAAATGAAGTTTTAAATCAATCTAAAGTATATATGAGTAAACTTGGTCTGACAGTTACCAATGCT
TAATCAGTGAGGCACCTATCTCAGCGATCTGTCTATTTCGTTCATCCATAGTTGCCTGACTCCCCGTCGT
GTAGATAACTACGATACGGGAGGGCTTACCATCTGGCCCCAGTGCTGCAATGATACCGCGAGACCCACGC
TCACCGGCTCCAGATTTATCAGCAATAAACCAGCCAGCCGGAAGGGCCGAGCGCAGAAGTGGTCCTGCAA
CTTTATCCGCCTCCATCCAGTCTATTAATTGTTGCCGGGAAGCTAGAGTAAGTAGTTCGCCAGTTAATAG
TTTGCGCAACGTTGTTGCCATTGCTACAGGCATCGTGGTGTCACGCTCGTCGTTTGGTATGGCTTCATTC
AGCTCCGGTTCCCAACGATCAAGGCGAGTTACATGATCCCCCATGTTGTGCAAAAAAGCGGTTAGCTCCT
TCGGTCCTCCGATCGTTGTCAGAAGTAAGTTGGCCGCAGTGTTATCACTCATGGTTATGGCAGCACTGCA
TAATTCTCTTACTGTCATGCCATCCGTAAGATGCTTTTCTGTGACTGGTGAGTACTCAACCAAGTCATTC
TGAGAATAGTGTATGCGGCGACCGAGTTGCTCTTGCCCGGCGTCAATACGGGATAATACCGCGCCACATA
GCAGAACTTTAAAAGTGCTCATCATTGGAAAACGTTCTTCGGGGCGAAAACTCTCAAGGATCTTACCGCT
GTTGAGATCCAGTTCGATGTAACCCACTCGTGCACCCAACTGATCTTCAGCATCTTTTACTTTCACCAGC
GTTTCTGGGTGAGCAAAAACAGGAAGGCAAAATGCCGCAAAAAAGGGAATAAGGGCGACACGGAAATGTT
GAATACTCATACTCTTCCTTTTTCAATATTATTGAAGCATTTATCAGGGTTATTGTCTCATGAGCGGATA
CATATTTGAATGTATTTAGAAAAATAAACAAATAGGGGTTCCGCGCACATTTCCCCGAAAAGTG
