Features (pLannotate 1.2.2; 13 found; start..end, strand, type, name):
    351..939     +  rep_origin     ori: high-copy-number ColE1/pMB1/pBR322/pUC origin of replication
   1122..1214    +  CDS            lacI (fragment): lac repressor; lacI; The lac repressor binds to the lac operator to inhibit transcription in E. coli. This inhibition can be relieved by adding lactose or isopropyl-β-D-thiogalactopyranoside (IPTG).
   1227..1248    +  protein_bind   CAP binding site: CAP binding activates transcription in the presence of cAMP. E. coli catabolite activator protein
   1263..1293    +  promoter       lac promoter: promoter for the E. coli lac operon
   1301..1317    +  protein_bind   lac operator: The lac repressor binds to the lac operator to inhibit transcription in E. coli. This inhibition can be relieved by adding lactose or isopropyl-β-D-thiogalactopyranoside (IPTG). lac repressor encoded by lacI
   1362..1380    +  promoter       T3 promoter: promoter for bacteriophage T3 RNA polymerase
   1393..1433    +  misc_feature   MCS (fragment): pBluescript multiple cloning site
   1999..2082    +  CDS            large T antigen (fragment): large T antigen from SV40 (simian virus 40)
   2105..2226    +  polyA_signal   SV40 poly(A) signal: SV40 polyadenylation signal
   2767..3054    -  CDS            tyr (fragment) (sequence partly withheld): TYRO_ORYLA - Also known as tyro. Experimental evidence at transcript level: Swiss-Prot protein existence level 2. This is a copper-containing oxidase that functions in the formation of pigments such as melanins and other polyphenolic compounds. From Oryzias latipes (Japanese rice fish) (Japanese killifish).
   3054..3275    +  rep_origin     M13 ori (fragment) (sequence partly withheld): M13 bacteriophage origin of replication; arrow indicates direction of (+) strand synthesis
   3301..3405    +  promoter       AmpR promoter: bla
   3406..180     +  CDS            AmpR (across the origin): β-lactamase; bla; confers resistance to ampicillin, carbenicillin, and related antibiotics
>Addgene plasmid #218214 | Tol2_MCS:basEGFP_Acry:GFP | addgene full sequence | sequence record 442142 | Addgene NGS Result
TTTATTGCTGATAAATCTGGAGCCGGTGAGCGTGGGTCTCGCGGTATCATTGCAGCACTGGGGCCAGATG
GTAAGCCCTCCCGTATCGTAGTTATCTACACGACGGGGAGTCAGGCAACTATGGATGAACGAAATAGACA
GATCGCTGAGATAGGTGCCTCACTGATTAAGCATTGGTAACTGTCAGACCAAGTTTACTCATATATACTT
TAGATTGATTTAAAACTTCATTTTTAATTTAAAAGGATCTAGGTGAAGATCCTTTTTGATAATCTCATGA
CCAAAATGCCTTAACGTGAGTTTTCGTTCCACTGAGCGTCAGACCCCGTAGAAAAGATCAAAGGATCTTC
TTGAGATCCTTTTTTTCTGCGCGTAATCTGCTGCTTGCAAACAAAAAAACCACCGCTACCAGCGGTGGTT
TGTTTGCCGGATCAAGAGCTACCAACTCTTTTTCCGAAGGTAACTGGCTTCAGCAGAGCGCAGATACCAA
ATACTGTTCTTCTAGTGTAGCCGTAGTTAGGCCACCACTTCAAGAACTCTGTAGCACCGCCTACATACCT
CGCTCTGCTAATCCTGTTACCAGTGGCTGCTGCCAGTGGCGATAAGTCGTGTCTTACCGGGTTGGACTCA
AGACGATAGTTACCGGATAAGGCGCAGCGGTCGGGCTGAACGGGGGGTTCGTGCACACAGCCCAGCTTGG
AGCGAACGACCTACACCGAACTGAGATACCTACAGCGTGAGCTATGAGAAAGCGCCACGCTTCCCGAAGG
GAGAAAGGCGGACAGGTATCCGGTAAGCGGCAGGGTCGGAACAGGAGAGCGCACGAGGGAGCTTCCAGGG
GGAAACGCCTGGTATCTTTATAGTCCTGTCGGGTTTCGCCACCTCTGACTTGAGCGTCGATTTTTGTGAT
GCTCGTCAGGGGGGCGGAGCCTATGGAAAAACGCCAGCAACGCGGCCTTTTTACGGTTCCTGGCCTTTTG
CTGGCCTTTTGCTCACATGTTCTTTCCTGCGTTATCCCCTGATTCTGTGGATAACCGTATTACCGCCTTT
GAGTGAGCTGATACCGCTCGCCGCAGCCGAACGACCGAGCGCAGCGAGTCAGTGAGCGAGGAAGCGGAAG
AGCGCCCAATACGCAAACCGCCTCTCCCCGCGCGTTGGCCGATTCATTAATGCAGCTGGCACGACAGGTT
TCCCGACTGGAAAGCGGGCAGTGAGCGCAACGCAATTAATGTGAGTTAGCTCACTCATTAGGCACCCCAG
GCTTTACACTTTATGCTTCCGGCTCGTATGTTGTGTGGAATTGTGAGCGGATAACAATTTCACACAGGAA
ACAGCTATGACCATGATTACGCCAAGCGCGCAATTAACCCTCACTAAAGGGAACAAAAGCTGGAGCTCCA
CCGCGGTGGCGGCCGCTCTAGAACTAGTGGATCTGCTGGGCTTGCTGAAGGTAGGGGGTCAAGAACCAGA
GGTGTAAAGTACTTGAGTAATTTTACTTGATTACTGTACTTAAGTATTATTTTTGGGGATTTTTACTTTA
CTTGAGTACAATTAAAAATCAATACTTTTACTTTTACTTAATTACATTTTTTTAGAAAAAAAAGTACTTT
TTACTCCTTACAATTTTATTTACAGTCAAAAAGTACTTATTTTTTGGAGATCACTTCATTCTATTTTCCC
TTGCTATTACCAAACCAATTGAATTGCGCTGATGCCCAGTTTAATTTAAATGTTATTTATTCTGCCTATG
AAAATCGTTTTCACATTATATGAAATTGGTCAGACATGTTCATTGGTCCTTTGGAAGTGACGTCATGTCA
CATCTATTACCACAATGCACAGCACCTTGACCTGGAAATTAGGGAAATTATAACAGTCAATCAGTGGAAG
AAAATGGAGGAAGTATGTGATTCATCAGCAGCTGCGAGCAGCACAGTCCAAAATCAGCCACAGGATCAAG
AGCACCCGTGGCCGTATCTTCGCAGATCTGATCTAGAGGATCATAATCAGCCATACCACATTTGTAGAGG
TTTTACTTGCTTTAAAAAACCTCCCACACCTCCCCCTGAACCTGAAACATAAAATGAATGCAATTGTTGT
TGTTAACTTGTTTATTGCAGCTTATAATGGTTACAAATAAAGCAATAGCATCACAAATTTCACAAATAAA
GCATTTTTTTCACTGCATTCTAGTTGTGGTTTGTCCAAACTCATCAATGTATCTTAAGGCCAATCTGGCC
TGTGTTTCAGACACCAGGGAGTCTCTGCTCACGTTTCCTGCTATTTGCAGCCTCTCTATCAAGACTAATA
CACCTCTTCCCGCATCGGCTGCCTGTGAGAGGCTTTTCAGCACTGCAGGATTGCTTTTCAGCCCCAAAAG
AGCTAGGCTTGACACTAACAATTTTGAGAATCAGCTTCTACTGAAGTTAAATCTGAGGTTTTACAACTTT
GAGTAGCGTGTACTGGCATTAGATTGTCTGTCTTATAGTTTGATAATTAAATACAAACAGTTCTAAAGCA
GGATAAAACCTTGTATGCATTTCATTTAATGTTTTTTGAGATTAAAAGCTTAAACAAGAATCTCTAGTTT
TCTTTCTTGCTTTTACTTTTACTTCCTTAATACTCAAGTACAATTTTAATGGAGTACTTTTTTACTTTTA
CTCAAGTAAGATTCTAGCCAGATACTTTTACTTTTAATTGAGTAAAATTTTCCCTAAGTACTTGTACTTT
CACTTGAGTAAAATTTTTGAGTACTTTTTACACCTCTGTCAAGAACTCCTGGACAAACCTCTGACCTGTG
TGGAACAGAGTGGATATGGGTGTCTGAACAGATATTCACGTCTTTTGCAGATCAGAGGGCATTTCTGGTG
TTGTGCAATGACCTGGGTCCAACAGGTAGGCGTACTCGTATCCAAGAGCATTGTTGGACAGGAGGTAGTC
TCCATTCCTATAAAGAGGAAGGAATGGCACCATGTAGTAGCCGTCATTGTGGCCAATTGGTGCATTGGTA
CGTGGGTAGATGGACCGGGGAGGCTGATGAGTTCTTAGCCAGC
[32 nt withheld, positions 3054-3085]
CCTTTGACGTTGGAGTCCACGTTCTTT
[37 nt withheld, positions 3113-3149]
ACCCTATCTCGGTCTATTCTTTTGATTTATAAGGGATTTTGCCGATTTCGGCCTATTGGTTAAAAAATGA
GCTGATTTAACAAAAATTTAACGCGAATTTTAACAAAATATTAACGCTTACAATTTAGGTGGCACTTTTC
GGGGAAATGTGCGCGGAACCCCTATTTGTTTATTTTTCTAAATACATTCAAATATGTATCCGCTCATGAG
ACAATAACCCTGATAAATGCTTCAATAATATTGAAAAAGGAAGAGTATGAGTATTCAACATTTCCGTGTC
GCCCTTATTCCCTTTTTTGCGGCATTTTGCCTTCCTGTTTTTGCTCACCCAGAAACGCTGGTGAAAGTAA
AAGATGCTGAAGATCAGTTGGGTGCACGAGTGGGTTACATCGAACTGGATCTCAACAGCGGTAAGATCCT
TGAGAGTTTTCGCCCCGAAGAACGTTTTCCAATGATGAGCACTTTTAAAGTTCTGCTATGTGGCGCGGTA
TTATCCCGTATTGACGCCGGGCAAGAGCAACTCGGTCGCCGCATACACTATTCTCAGAATGACTTGGTTG
AGTACTCACCAGTCACAGAAAAGCATCTTACGGATGGCATGACAGTAAGAGAATTATGCAGTGCTGCCAT
AACCATGAGTGATAACACTGCGGCCAACTTACTTCTGACAACGATCGGAGGACCGAAGGAGCTAACCGCT
TTTTTGCACAACATGGGGGATCATGTAACTCGCCTTGATCGTTGGGAACCGGAGCTGAATGAAGCCATAC
CAAACGACGAGCGTGACACCACGATGCCTGTAGCAATGGCAACAACGTTGCGCAAACTATTAACTGGCGA
ACTACTTACTCTAGCTTCCCGGCAACAATTAATAGACTGGATGGAGGCGGATAAAGTTGCAGGACCACTT
CTGCGCTCGGCCCTTCCGGCTGGCTGG
